>Addgene plasmid #172640 | pLVX-2xFLAG-2xSTREP-CCND1-IRES-mCherry | addgene full sequence | sequence record 340167 | Addgene NGS Result
TGGAAGGGCTAATTCACTCCCAAAGAAGACAAGATATCCTTGATCTGTGGATCTACCACACACAAGGCTA
CTTCCCTGATTAGCAGAACTACACACCAGGGCCAGGGGTCAGATATCCACTGACCTTTGGATGGTGCTAC
AAGCTAGTACCAGTTGAGCCAGATAAGGTAGAAGAGGCCAATAAAGGAGAGAACACCAGCTTGTTACACC
CTGTGAGCCTGCATGGGATGGATGACCCGGAGAGAGAAGTGTTAGAGTGGAGGTTTGACAGCCGCCTAGC
ATTTCATCACGTGGCCCGAGAGCTGCATCCGGAGTACTTCAAGAACTGCTGATATCGAGCTTGCTACAAG
GGACTTTCCGCTGGGGACTTTCCAGGGAGGCGTGGCCTGGGCGGGACTGGGGAGTGGCGAGCCCTCAGAT
CCTGCATATAAGCAGCTGCTTTTTGCCTGTACTGGGTCTCTCTGGTTAGACCAGATCTGAGCCTGGGAGC
TCTCTGGCTAACTAGGGAACCCACTGCTTAAGCCTCAATAAAGCTTGCCTTGAGTGCTTCAAGTAGTGTG
TGCCCGTCTGTTGTGTGACTCTGGTAACTAGAGATCCCTCAGACCCTTTTAGTCAGTGTGGAAAATCTCT
AGCAGTGGCGCCCGAACAGGGACTTGAAAGCGAAAGGGAAACCAGAGGAGCTCTCTCGACGCAGGACTCG
GCTTGCTGAAGCGCGCACGGCAAGAGGCGAGGGGCGGCGACTGGTGAGTACGCCAAAAATTTTGACTAGC
GGAGGCTAGAAGGAGAGAGATGGGTGCGAGAGCGTCAGTATTAAGCGGGGGAGAATTAGATCGCGATGGG
AAAAAATTCGGTTAAGGCCAGGGGGAAAGAAAAAATATAAATTAAAACATATAGTATGGGCAAGCAGGGA
GCTAGAACGATTCGCAGTTAATCCTGGCCTGTTAGAAACATCAGAAGGCTGTAGACAAATACTGGGACAG
CTACAACCATCCCTTCAGACAGGATCAGAAGAACTTAGATCATTATATAATACAGTAGCAACCCTCTATT
GTGTGCATCAAAGGATAGAGATAAAAGACACCAAGGAAGCTTTAGACAAGATAGAGGAAGAGCAAAACAA
AAGTAAGACCACCGCACAGCAAGCGGCCGGCCGCTGATCTTCAGACCTGGAGGAGGAGATATGAGGGACA
ATTGGAGAAGTGAATTATATAAATATAAAGTAGTAAAAATTGAACCATTAGGAGTAGCACCCACCAAGGC
AAAGAGAAGAGTGGTGCAGAGAGAAAAAAGAGCAGTGGGAATAGGAGCTTTGTTCCTTGGGTTCTTGGGA
GCAGCAGGAAGCACTATGGGCGCAGCGTCAATGACGCTGACGGTACAGGCCAGACAATTATTGTCTGGTA
TAGTGCAGCAGCAGAACAATTTGCTGAGGGCTATTGAGGCGCAACAGCATCTGTTGCAACTCACAGTCTG
GGGCATCAAGCAGCTCCAGGCAAGAATCCTGGCTGTGGAAAGATACCTAAAGGATCAACAGCTCCTGGGG
ATTTGGGGTTGCTCTGGAAAACTCATTTGCACCACTGCTGTGCCTTGGAATGCTAGTTGGAGTAATAAAT
CTCTGGAACAGATTTGGAATCACACGACCTGGATGGAGTGGGACAGAGAAATTAACAATTACACAAGCTT
AATACACTCCTTAATTGAAGAATCGCAAAACCAGCAAGAAAAGAATGAACAAGAATTATTGGAATTAGAT
AAATGGGCAAGTTTGTGGAATTGGTTTAACATAACAAATTGGCTGTGGTATATAAAATTATTCATAATGA
TAGTAGGAGGCTTGGTAGGTTTAAGAATAGTTTTTGCTGTACTTTCTATAGTGAATAGAGTTAGGCAGGG
ATATTCACCATTATCGTTTCAGACCCACCTCCCAACCCCGAGGGGACCCGACAGGCCCGAAGGAATAGAA
GAAGAAGGTGGAGAGAGAGACAGAGACAGATCCATTCGATTAGTGAACGGATCTCGACGGTATCGCCTTT
AAAAGAAAAGGGGGGATTGGGGGGTACAGTGCAGGGGAAAGAATAGTAGACATAATAGCAACAGACATAC
AAACTAAAGAATTACAAAAACAAATTACAAAAATTCAAAATTTTCGGGTTTATTACAGGGACAGCAGAGA
TCCAGTTTATCGATAAGCTTGGGAGTTCCGCGTTACATAACTTACGGTAAATGGCCCGCCTGGCTGACCG
CCCAACGACCCCCGCCCATTGACGTCAATAATGACGTATGTTCCCATAGTAACGCCAATAGGGACTTTCC
ATTGACGTCAATGGGTGGAGTATTTACGGTAAACTGCCCACTTGGCAGTACATCAAGTGTATCATATGCC
AAGTACGCCCCCTATTGACGTCAATGACGGTAAATGGCCCGCCTGGCATTATGCCCAGTACATGACCTTA
TGGGACTTTCCTACTTGGCAGTACATCTACGTATTAGTCATCGCTATTACCATGGTGATGCGGTTTTGGC
AGTACATCAATGGGCGTGGATAGCGGTTTGACTCACGGGGATTTCCAAGTCTCCACCCCATTGACGTCAA
TGGGAGTTTGTTTTGGCACCAAAATCAACGGGACTTTCCAAAATGTCGTAACAACTCCGCCCCATTGACG
CAAATGGGCGGTAGGCGTGTACGGTGGGAGGTCTATATAAGCAGAGCTCGTTTAGTGAACCGTCAGATCG
CCTGGAGACGCCATCCACGCTGTTTTGACCTCCATAGAAGACACCGACTCTACTAGAGGATCTATTTCCG
GTGAATTCAGCATGGACTACAAGGACGACGATGACAAGGTACCAGGATCTGGGGATTATAAAGATGATGA
TGATAAAGGGTCGGCCGCCAGCTGGAGCCACCCTCAGTTCGAGAAGGGAGGAGGAAGCGGCGGAGGCAGC
GGAGGAGGAAGCTGGAGCCACCCGCAGTTCGAGAAAGGAGCTGGATCCAGCAGCGAACACCAGCTCCTGT
GCTGCGAAGTGGAAACCATCCGCCGCGCGTACCCCGATGCCAACCTCCTCAACGACCGGGTGCTGCGGGC
CATGCTGAAGGCGGAGGAGACCTGCGCGCCCTCGGTGTCCTACTTCAAATGTGTGCAGAAGGAGGTCCTG
CCGTCCATGCGGAAGATCGTCGCCACCTGGATGCTGGAGGTCTGCGAGGAACAGAAGTGCGAGGAGGAGG
TCTTCCCGCTGGCCATGAACTACCTGGACCGCTTCCTGTCGCTGGAGCCCGTGAAAAAGAGCCGCCTGCA
GCTGCTGGGGGCCACTTGCATGTTCGTGGCCTCTAAGATGAAGGAGACCATCCCCCTGACGGCCGAGAAG
CTGTGCATCTACACCGACAACTCCATCCGGCCCGAGGAGCTGCTGCAAATGGAGCTGCTCCTGGTGAACA
AGCTCAAGTGGAACCTGGCCGCAATGACCCCGCACGATTTCATTGAACACTTCCTCTCCAAAATGCCAGA
GGCGGAGGAGAACAAACAGATCATCCGCAAACACGCGCAGACCTTCGTTGCCCTCTGTGCCACAGATGTG
AAGTTCATTTCCAATCCGCCCTCCATGGTGGCAGCGGGGAGCGTGGTGGCCGCAGTGCAAGGCCTGAACC
TGAGGAGCCCCAACAACTTCCTGTCCTACTACCGCCTCACACGCTTCCTCTCCAGAGTGATCAAGTGTGA
CCCAGACTGCCTCCGGGCCTGCCAGGAGCAGATCGAAGCCCTGCTGGAGTCAAGCCTGCGCCAGGCCCAG
CAGAACATGGACCCCAAGGCCGCCGAGGAGGAGGAAGAGGAGGAGGAGGAGGTGGACCTGGCTTGCACAC
CCACCGACGTGCGGGACGTGGACATCTGATGCGGCCGCGGATCCCGCCCCTCTCCCTCCCCCCCCCCTAA
CGTTACTGGCCGAAGCCGCTTGGAATAAGGCCGGTGTGCGTTTGTCTATATGTTATTTTCCACCATATTG
CCGTCTTTTGGCAATGTGAGGGCCCGGAAACCTGGCCCTGTCTTCTTGACGAGCATTCCTAGGGGTCTTT
CCCCTCTCGCCAAAGGAATGCAAGGTCTGTTGAATGTCGTGAAGGAAGCAGTTCCTCTGGAAGCTTCTTG
AAGACAAACAACGTCTGTAGCGACCCTTTGCAGGCAGCGGAACCCCCCACCTGGCGACAGGTGCCTCTGC
GGCCAAAAGCCACGTGTATAAGATACACCTGCAAAGGCGGCACAACCCCAGTGCCACGTTGTGAGTTGGA
TAGTTGTGGAAAGAGTCAAATGGCTCACCTCAAGCGTATTCAACAAGGGGCTGAAGGATGCCCAGAAGGT
ACCCCATTGTATGGGATCTGATCTGGGGCCTCGGTGCACATGCTTTACATGTGTTTAGTCGAGGTTAAAA
AACGTCTAGGCCCCCCGAACCACGGGGACGTGGTTTTCCTTTGAAAAACACGATGATAATATGGTGAGCA
AGGGCGAGGAGGATAACATGGCCATCATCAAGGAGTTCATGCGCTTCAAGGTGCACATGGAGGGCTCCGT
GAACGGCCACGAGTTCGAGATCGAGGGCGAGGGCGAGGGCCGCCCCTACGAGGGCACCCAGACCGCCAAG
CTGAAGGTGACCAAGGGTGGCCCCCTGCCCTTCGCCTGGGACATCCTGTCCCCTCAGTTCATGTACGGCT
CCAAGGCCTACGTGAAGCACCCCGCCGACATCCCCGACTACTTGAAGCTGTCCTTCCCCGAGGGCTTCAA
GTGGGAGCGCGTGATGAACTTCGAGGACGGCGGCGTGGTGACCGTGACCCAGGACTCCTCCCTGCAGGAC
GGCGAGTTCATCTACAAGGTGAAGCTGCGCGGCACCAACTTCCCCTCCGACGGCCCCGTAATGCAGAAGA
AGACCATGGGCTGGGAGGCCTCCTCCGAGCGGATGTACCCCGAGGACGGCGCCCTGAAGGGCGAGATCAA
GCAGAGGCTGAAGCTGAAGGACGGCGGCCACTACGACGCTGAGGTCAAGACCACCTACAAGGCCAAGAAG
CCCGTGCAGCTGCCCGGCGCCTACAACGTCAACATCAAGTTGGACATCACCTCCCACAACGAGGACTACA
CCATCGTGGAACAGTACGAACGCGCCGAGGGCCGCCACTCCACCGGCGGCATGGACGAGCTGTACAAGTG
AACGCGTCTGGAACAATCAACCTCTGGATTACAAAATTTGTGAAAGATTGACTGGTATTCTTAACTATGT
TGCTCCTTTTACGCTATGTGGATACGCTGCTTTAATGCCTTTGTATCATGCTATTGCTTCCCGTATGGCT
TTCATTTTCTCCTCCTTGTATAAATCCTGGTTGCTGTCTCTTTATGAGGAGTTGTGGCCCGTTGTCAGGC
AACGTGGCGTGGTGTGCACTGTGTTTGCTGACGCAACCCCCACTGGTTGGGGCATTGCCACCACCTGTCA
GCTCCTTTCCGGGACTTTCGCTTTCCCCCTCCCTATTGCCACGGCGGAACTCATCGCCGCCTGCCTTGCC
CGCTGCTGGACAGGGGCTCGGCTGTTGGGCACTGACAATTCCGTGGTGTTGTCGGGGAAGCTGACGTCCT
TTCCATGGCTGCTCGCCTGTGTTGCCACCTGGATTCTGCGCGGGACGTCCTTCTGCTACGTCCCTTCGGC
CCTCAATCCAGCGGACCTTCCTTCCCGCGGCCTGCTGCCGGCTCTGCGGCCTCTTCCGCGTCTTCGCCTT
CGCCCTCAGACGAGTCGGATCTCCCTTTGGGCCGCCTCCCCGCCTGGAATTAATTCTGCAGTCGAGACCT
AGAAAAACATGGAGCAATCACAAGTAGCAATACAGCAGCTACCAATGCTGATTGTGCCTGGCTAGAAGCA
CAAGAGGAGGAGGAGGTGGGTTTTCCAGTCACACCTCAGGTACCTTTAAGACCAATGACTTACAAGGCAG
CTGTAGATCTTAGCCACTTTTTAAAAGAAAAGAGGGGACTGGAAGGGCTAATTCACTCCCAACGAAGACA
AGATATCCTTGATCTGTGGATCTACCACACACAAGGCTACTTCCCTGATTAGCAGAACTACACACCAGGG
CCAGGGGTCAGATATCCACTGACCTTTGGATGGTGCTACAAGCTAGTACCAGTTGAGCCAGATAAGGTAG
AAGAGGCCAATAAAGGAGAGAACACCAGCTTGTTACACCCTGTGAGCCTGCATGGGATGGATGACCCGGA
GAGAGAAGTGTTAGAGTGGAGGTTTGACAGCCGCCTAGCATTTCATCACGTGGCCCGAGAGCTGCATCCG
GAGTACTTCAAGAACTGCTGATATCGAGCTTGCTACAAGGGACTTTCCGCTGGGGACTTTCCAGGGAGGC
GTGGCCTGGGCGGGACTGGGGAGTGGCGAGCCCTCAGATCCTGCATATAAGCAGCTGCTTTTTGCCTGTA
CTGGGTCTCTCTGGTTAGACCAGATCTGAGCCTGGGAGCTCTCTGGCTAACTAGGGAACCCACTGCTTAA
GCCTCAATAAAGCTTGCCTTGAGTGCTTCAAGTAGTGTGTGCCCGTCTGTTGTGTGACTCTGGTAACTAG
AGATCCCTCAGACCCTTTTAGTCAGTGTGGAAAATCTCTAGCAGTAGTAGTTCATGTCATCTTATTATTC
AGTATTTATAACTTGCAAAGAAATGAATATCAGAGAGTGAGAGGCCTTGACATTGCTAGCGTTTACCGTC
GACCTCTAGCTAGAGCTTGGCGTAATCATGGTCATAGCTGTTTCCTGTGTGAAATTGTTATCCGCTCACA
ATTCCACACAACATACGAGCCGGAAGCATAAAGTGTAAAGCCTGGGGTGCCTAATGAGTGAGCTAACTCA
CATTAATTGCGTTGCGCTCACTGCCCGCTTTCCAGTCGGGAAACCTGTCGTGCCAGCTGCATTAATGAAT
CGGCCAACGCGCGGGGAGAGGCGGTTTGCGTATTGGGCGCTCTTCCGCTTCCTCGCTCACTGACTCGCTG
CGCTCGGTCGTTCGGCTGCGGCGAGCGGTATCAGCTCACTCAAAGGCGGTAATACGGTTATCCACAGAAT
CAGGGGATAACGCAGGAAAGAACATGTGAGCAAAAGGCCAGCAAAAGGCCAGGAACCGTAAAAAGGCCGC
GTTGCTGGCGTTTTTCCATAGGCTCCGCCCCCCTGACGAGCATCACAAAAATCGACGCTCAAGTCAGAGG
TGGCGAAACCCGACAGGACTATAAAGATACCAGGCGTTTCCCCCTGGAAGCTCCCTCGTGCGCTCTCCTG
TTCCGACCCTGCCGCTTACCGGATACCTGTCCGCCTTTCTCCCTTCGGGAAGCGTGGCGCTTTCTCATAG
CTCACGCTGTAGGTATCTCAGTTCGGTGTAGGTCGTTCGCTCCAAGCTGGGCTGTGTGCACGAACCCCCC
GTTCAGCCCGACCGCTGCGCCTTATCCGGTAACTATCGTCTTGAGTCCAACCCGGTAAGACACGACTTAT
CGCCACTGGCAGCAGCCACTGGTAACAGGATTAGCAGAGCGAGGTATGTAGGCGGTGCTACAGAGTTCTT
GAAGTGGTGGCCTAACTACGGCTACACTAGAAGAACAGTATTTGGTATCTGCGCTCTGCTGAAGCCAGTT
ACCTTCGGAAAAAGAGTTGGTAGCTCTTGATCCGGCAAACAAACCACCGCTGGTAGCGGTGGTTTTTTTG
TTTGCAAGCAGCAGATTACGCGCAGAAAAAAAGGATCTCAAGAAGATCCTTTGATCTTTTCTACGGGGTC
TGACGCTCAGTGGAACGAAAACTCACGTTAAGGGATTTTGGTCATGAGATTATCAAAAAGGATCTTCACC
TAGATCCTTTTAAATTAAAAATGAAGTTTTAAATCAATCTAAAGTATATATGAGTAAACTTGGTCTGACA
GTTACCAATGCTTAATCAGTGAGGCACCTATCTCAGCGATCTGTCTATTTCGTTCATCCATAGTTGCCTG
ACTCCCCGTCGTGTAGATAACTACGATACGGGAGGGCTTACCATCTGGCCCCAGTGCTGCAATGATACCG
CGAGACCCACGCTCACCGGCTCCAGATTTATCAGCAATAAACCAGCCAGCCGGAAGGGCCGAGCGCAGAA
GTGGTCCTGCAACTTTATCCGCCTCCATCCAGTCTATTAATTGTTGCCGGGAAGCTAGAGTAAGTAGTTC
GCCAGTTAATAGTTTGCGCAACGTTGTTGCCATTGCTACAGGCATCGTGGTGTCACGCTCGTCGTTTGGT
ATGGCTTCATTCAGCTCCGGTTCCCAACGATCAAGGCGAGTTACATGATCCCCCATGTTGTGCAAAAAAG
CGGTTAGCTCCTTCGGTCCTCCGATCGTTGTCAGAAGTAAGTTGGCCGCAGTGTTATCACTCATGGTTAT
GGCAGCACTGCATAATTCTCTTACTGTCATGCCATCCGTAAGATGCTTTTCTGTGACTGGTGAGTACTCA
ACCAAGTCATTCTGAGAATAGTGTATGCGGCGACCGAGTTGCTCTTGCCCGGCGTCAATACGGGATAATA
CCGCGCCACATAGCAGAACTTTAAAAGTGCTCATCATTGGAAAACGTTCTTCGGGGCGAAAACTCTCAAG
GATCTTACCGCTGTTGAGATCCAGTTCGATGTAACCCACTCGTGCACCCAACTGATCTTCAGCATCTTTT
ACTTTCACCAGCGTTTCTGGGTGAGCAAAAACAGGAAGGCAAAATGCCGCAAAAAAGGGAATAAGGGCGA
CACGGAAATGTTGAATACTCATACTCTTCCTTTTTCAATATTATTGAAGCATTTATCAGGGTTATTGTCT
CATGAGCGGATACATATTTGAATGTATTTAGAAAAATAAACAAATAGGGGTTCCGCGCACATTTCCCCGA
AAAGTGCCACCTGACGTCGACGGATCGGGAGATCAACTTGTTTATTGCAGCTTATAATGGTTACAAATAA
AGCAATAGCATCACAAATTTCACAAATAAAGCATTTTTTTCACTGCATTCTAGTTGTGGTTTGTCCAAAC
TCATCAATGTATCTTATCATGTCTGGATCAACTGGATAACTCAAGCTAACCAAAATCATCCCAAACTTCC
CACCCCATACCCTATTACCACTGCCAATTACCTGTGGTTTCATTTACTCTAAACCTGTGATTCCTCTGAA
TTATTTTCATTTTAAAGAAATTGTATTTGTTAAATATGTACTACAAACTTAGTAGT
Features (pLannotate 1.2.2; 25 found; start..end, strand, type, name):
    377..634     +  LTR            5' LTR (truncated): truncated 5' long terminal repeat (LTR) from HIV-1
    681..806     +  misc_feature   HIV-1 Ψ: packaging signal of human immunodeficiency virus type 1
    790..1128    +  CDS            HIV-1 gag (fragment): gag protein from human immunodeficiency virus 1; gag
   1303..1536    +  misc_feature   RRE: The Rev response element (RRE) of HIV-1 allows for Rev-dependent mRNA export from the nucleus to the cytoplasm.
   1913..2013    +  CDS            Rev (fragment): human immunodeficiency virus 1 (HIV-1) Rev protein; rev; enhances nuclear export of unspliced and incompletely spliced viral mRNAs
   2028..2143    +  misc_feature   cPPT/CTS: central polypurine tract and central termination sequence of HIV-1 (lacking the first T)
   2201..2504    +  enhancer       CMV enhancer: human cytomegalovirus immediate early enhancer
   2505..2708    +  promoter       CMV promoter: human cytomegalovirus (CMV) immediate early promoter
   2818..2838    +  CDS            FLAG (fragment): FLAG® epitope tag, followed by an enterokinase cleavage site
   2953..2972    +  CDS            Strep-Tag II (fragment): peptide that binds Strep-Tactin®, an engineered form of streptavidin
   2995..3876    +  CDS            CCND1: CCND1_HUMAN - Also known as BCL1, PRAD1. Experimental evidence at protein level: Swiss-Prot protein existence level 1. Regulatory component of the cyclin D1-CDK4 (DC) complex that phosphorylates and inhibits members of the retinoblastoma (RB) protein family including RB1 and regulates the cell-cycle during G(1)/S transition. Phosphorylation of RB1 allows dissociation of the transcription factor E2F from the RB/E2F complex and the subsequent transcription of E2F target genes which are responsible for the progression through the G(1) phase. Hypophosphorylates RB1 in early G(1) phase. Cyclin D-CD
   3897..4469    +  misc_feature   IRES: internal ribosome entry site (IRES) of the encephalomyocarditis virus (EMCV)
   4471..5178    +  CDS            mCherry: mCherry is a basic (constitutively fluorescent) red fluorescent protein published in 2004, derived from Discosoma sp.. It is reported to be a very rapidly-maturing monomer with low acid sensitivity.
   5195..5783    +  misc_feature   WPRE: woodchuck hepatitis virus posttranscriptional regulatory element
   5800..6318    +  CDS            nef (fragment): NEF_HV1BR - Experimental evidence at protein level: Swiss-Prot protein existence level 1. Extracellular Nef protein targets CD4(+) T-lymphocytes for apoptosis by interacting with CXCR4 surface receptors (PubMed:14990729). From Human immunodeficiency virus type 1 group M subtype B (isolate BRU/LAI) (HIV-1).
   6366..6623    +  LTR            5' LTR (truncated): truncated 5' long terminal repeat (LTR) from HIV-1
   6775..6791    -  protein_bind   lac operator: The lac repressor binds to the lac operator to inhibit transcription in E. coli. This inhibition can be relieved by adding lactose or isopropyl-β-D-thiogalactopyranoside (IPTG). lac repressor encoded by lacI
   6799..6829    -  promoter       lac promoter: promoter for the E. coli lac operon
   6844..6865    -  protein_bind   CAP binding site: CAP binding activates transcription in the presence of cAMP. E. coli catabolite activator protein
   6878..6970    -  CDS            lacI (fragment): lac repressor; lacI; The lac repressor binds to the lac operator to inhibit transcription in E. coli. This inhibition can be relieved by adding lactose or isopropyl-β-D-thiogalactopyranoside (IPTG).
   7153..7741    -  rep_origin     ori: high-copy-number ColE1/pMB1/pBR322/pUC origin of replication
   7912..8772    -  CDS            AmpR: β-lactamase; bla; confers resistance to ampicillin, carbenicillin, and related antibiotics
   8773..8877    -  promoter       AmpR promoter: bla
   8925..9059    +  polyA_signal   SV40 poly(A) signal: SV40 polyadenylation signal
   9226..329     +  CDS            nef (fragment) (across the origin): NEF_HV1BR - Experimental evidence at protein level: Swiss-Prot protein existence level 1. Extracellular Nef protein targets CD4(+) T-lymphocytes for apoptosis by interacting with CXCR4 surface receptors (PubMed:14990729). From Human immunodeficiency virus type 1 group M subtype B (isolate BRU/LAI) (HIV-1).
