[The description below was written by a language model from this plasmid's Addgene catalogue record and pLannotate feature annotations shown in this document.]
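Description:
pLVX-2xFLAG-2xSTREP-CCND1-IRES-mCherry is an HIV-1-based lentiviral expression plasmid of about 9.2 kb, built on the Takara Bio pLVX-IRES-mCherry backbone for constitutive expression in mammalian cells. In bacteria it is maintained through a high-copy ColE1/pUC-type origin and selected with ampicillin via the β-lactamase gene. Residual lac promoter/operator sequences and an SV40 polyadenylation signal also lie in the plasmid backbone. The viral portion is flanked by HIV-1 long terminal repeats. The automated annotation labels both as truncated 5' LTRs, each adjacent to a nef-derived fragment that probably reflects overlap with U3 sequence. This portion carries the Ψ packaging signal with a short gag fragment, the Rev response element for Rev-dependent nuclear export of the genomic RNA, and the cPPT/CTS. Because the packaging and envelope functions are absent, they must be supplied in trans to make particles.

The payload is a single bicistronic transcript driven by the CMV immediate-early enhancer and promoter. The first cistron encodes human cyclin D1 (CCND1), the regulatory partner of CDK4 that promotes RB phosphorylation and G1/S progression. It is fused at its N terminus to a tandem 2xFLAG-2xSTREP tag suited to immunodetection and affinity purification. The feature table picks up only partial FLAG and Strep-tag II matches upstream of the coding sequence. An EMCV IRES then directs cap-independent translation of mCherry, so red fluorescence marks transduced cells and serves as the only mammalian selection marker, there being no drug resistance cassette. A WPRE downstream enhances transcript expression. According to the record, the cloning sites used are unknown. The construct is intended for stable co-expression of tagged cyclin D1 and mCherry, and it comes from work on the regulation of D-type cyclins by the CRL4(AMBRA1) ubiquitin ligase.
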