Addgene plasmid #172640: pLVX-2xFLAG-2xSTREP-CCND1-IRES-mCherry
Purpose: Lentiviral bicistronic vector for the constitutive co-expression of 2xFLAG-2xSTREP-tagged cyclin D1 and mCherry in mammalian cells
Depositing lab: Michele Pagano. Depositing organization: NYU Grossman School of Medicine. Publication: CRL4(AMBRA1) is a master regulator of D-type cyclins. Simoneschi D, Rona G, Zhou N, Jeong YT, Jiang S, Milletti G, Arbini AA, O'Sullivan A, Wang AA, Nithikasem S, Keegan S, Siu Y, Cianfanelli V, Maiani E, Nazio F, Cecconi F, Boccalatte F, Fenyo D, Jones DR, Busino L, Pagano M. Nature. 2021 Apr;592(7856):789-793. doi: 10.1038/s41586-021-03445-y. Epub 2021 Apr 14. PubMed 33854235.
Backbone
  Vector backbone: pLVX-IRES-mCherry
  Backbone manufacturer: Takara Bio
  Vector type: Mammalian Expression, Lentiviral
  Selectable markers: mCherry
Growth in bacteria
  Bacterial resistance: Ampicillin, 100 μg/mL
  Growth temperature: 37°C
  Growth strain: NEB Stable
  Copy number: High Copy
Gene/Insert
  Gene/Insert name: CCND1 (alt names: cyclin D1; BCL1)
  Species: H. sapiens (human)
  Entrez Gene: CCND1 (a.k.a. BCL1, D11S287E, PRAD1, U21B31)
  Promoter: CMV
  Tag / fusion protein: 2xFLAG-2xSTREP (N terminal on insert)
  Cloning method: Restriction Enzyme; 5′ cloning site Unknown (unknown if destroyed); 3′ cloning site Unknown (unknown if destroyed)
  Sequencing primers: 5′ CMV Forward
Terms and licenses: Academic/Nonprofit Terms; Industry Terms: Not Available to Industry
How to cite: pLVX-2xFLAG-2xSTREP-CCND1-IRES-mCherry was a gift from Michele Pagano (Addgene plasmid # 172640 ; http://n2t.net/addgene:172640 ; RRID:Addgene_172640)
